>Addgene plasmid #133663 | ZJOM96 | depositor full sequence | sequence record 256879 | Full Sequence
GAACGCGGCCGCCAGCTGAAGCTTCGTACGCTGCAGGTCGTGGGATTCCTGGGTTAATTAACATCGCTAG
CTTCACCGTTAACATCTGTCGTATCGAACAAATCGGAAAAGTCCGTGCCTTTGGTTTCTAGTTACGTAGA
AGAACTGCGACTAAAGTATTACAAGACTTCTAACTTTTTACAAGCGCCTCCTAACTTGCCGGTTGCTCTA
AAACAAAAAAATAATTTGATTCAACCCAAGAATATTAAGGTCAAGTTGAGGACAAGTTCTAAGCAAATTG
GTATCAAGCATGGTAAAGTTAAACAGAAATTACTGGCGTTGGAGACAAGAAATGAAGAATCAGATGGAAC
CGCTACAGGGCTGAAAAATAAAATCAATGTTGACCACACAAAGGAATTCCATAAATTGTTAGGGAAGGAA
AATGAAACTGGCTCTATTTCAAAAAAAGAAGGCACTGACGCAGAACAAGCCGAAGACTACCTCAAGGACA
TACCCGGTGATGAAGCATATAACAGTGATGATATAATGGCGCCTTTACGAGAAAAAAGAGGGCAAAACGG
TTCTGTTGATTCCGTGTCAAGATCTAACACGGTAGTCAGCTACTACACAAGGTCTCAGAACAGAATGAGA
AGTGGAACACTGGATAATGATTACGTGAACAGACAAAAGCTTCCTACACATATCTCTCTTCAAGATTATC
GTGATGCTAATGCTAGAAGTAATATATCGCGTCAGGACTCTGTCTCCACAACGAACTCTGATGTGGTAGA
CCTCAGCTATTCTCTGGGGCATGGCTTGCGTGTGGCAAACCCTGATTCAGACCCAGAATGATATCCTTCT
CTGTAGTTTTGTAGATGTCATATATGTACGTTTATGGAACAGCATTTTAGAAAAGTATTACCCAGCTTAT
CACTTCGTTTTTTTTTTCTTTCCGTGTACTCGCTACACGTAGAAAGAAATCAGAAAACAACAGCTCGACA
AGTGAAATTTGACGTTCATTAAGACTCAGTTAAGATTGCCTTGAGAATAAACAAAAGTAATCACAGTTAA
CTATTGAACAAGAGTGCACCTATGACTTCACTTTCTTCACAGCCAGCGTACACGTTGGTTTTCGATCCTT
CTCCGAGTATGGAGACTTACTCGAGTACCGATTTTCAGAAAGCTCTTGAAAAGGGATCTGATGAACAAAA
AATTGACACGATGAAATCAATTTTAGTTACAATGCTGGAAGGAAATCCAATGCCTGAATTGTTGATGCAC
ATAATAAGATTTGTCATGCCTTCTAAAAATAAGGAATTAAAAAAGCTTTTGTACTTCTACTGGGAAATTG
TTCCCAAACTAGCTGAAGATGGAAAATTGAGACATGAAATGATTCTTGTCTGTAATGCCATTCAACACGA
TTTGCAACATCCTAATGAATATATTAGAGGTAACACATTAAGGTTTTTAACGAAATTGAGAGAGGCCGAA
CTCTTAGAACAGATGGTTCCCTCTGTCTTAGCGTGCTTGGAATACCGTCATGCATATGTTCGTAAGTATG
CAATCCTAGCAGTTTTCTCCATTTTCAAGGTCAGCGAACATTTACTTCCCGATGCTAAAGAAATCATCAA
TTCGTTCATAGTAGCTGAAACTGATCCAATATGTAAAAGAAATGCATTTATTGGGTTAGCTGAATTAGAT
CGTGAAAATGCCTTACACTATTTAGAGAACAATATTGCTGATATAGAAAACCTAGACCCTTTATTACAAG
CTGTCTTTGTTCAATTTATCAGACAAGATGCAAACAGGACCCCTGCTTTGAAAGCCCAATATATCGAATT
ATTGATGGAACTGCTTTCGACCACGACTTCCGATGAAGTCATCTTCGAGACCGCATTAGCCCTAACTGTG
TTGTCTGCCAATCCAAATGTCTTGGTTCCTGCGGTTAACAAATTGATTGACTTGGCCGTCAAGGTTTCTG
ATAATAACATTAAGTTAATTGTTCTAGACCGTATTCAAGACATCAATGCTAATAACGTAGGTGCTTTGGA
AGAGTTAACCCTGGATATTTTGAGAGTCTTGAATGCAGAAGATTTAGACGTTCGTTCAAAGGCGCTTGAT
ATTTCAATGGACTTGGCCACATCCAGAAATGCTGAAGATGTTGTTCAGCTTTTGAAGAAAGAGCTGCAAA
CAACCGTAAATAACCCAGATCAAGACAAGGCAATGCAGTACAGACAATTGTTAATAAAAACTATTCGTAC
CGTGGCTGTAAACTTTGTAGAAATGGCAGCAAGTGTTGTTTCGCTATTATTAGATTTCATCGGTGATTTA
AACTCGGTTGCCGCCAGTGGTATCATTGCCTTTATCAAAGAAGTGATCGAAAAATACCCACAACTTAGAG
CCAATATCCTTGAAAACATGGTTCAAACGCTAGACAAAGTGAGATCTGCTAAAGCTTACCGCGGTGCATT
ATGGATTATGGGTGAGTATGCTGAAGGAGAAAGTGAGATACAACATTGTTGGAAGCACATTCGTAACAGC
GTAGGTGAAGTTCCTATCCTTCAATCAGAAATCAAAAAGTTAACACAAAACCAAGAACACACCGAAGAAA
ATGAGGTTGACGCTACCGCCAAGCCAACTGGTCCAGTTATTCTACCAGACGGTACGTATGCCACTGAAAG
CGCTTTCGATGTGAAGACTTCTCAAAAGTCAGTTACCGATGAAGAACGTGATTCTAGACCTCCAATTCGC
CGGTTTGTTTTAAGTGGTGATTTCTACACAGCTGCCATTCTGGCCAACACCATCATTAAACTTGTTTTAA
AATTCGAAAACGTTTCCAAGAACAAAACTGTCATCAATGCTCTAAAGGCGGAAGCTTTACTAATTTTAGT
TAGTATTGTAAGAGTGGGTCAAAGCTCTTTGGTGGAGAAAAAAATTGATGAAGATTCTTTAGAGAGAGTT
ATGACATCTATTTCTATTTTATTGGATGAAGTTAATCCTGAGGAAAAGAAGGAAGAAGTTAAACTTCTGG
AGGTTGCATTCCTGGACACCACCAAATCCTCATTCAAGAGACAAATTGAAATTGCAAAGAAGAACAAGCA
TAAGAGAGCATTAAAAGACAGTTGCAAAAACATCGAACCAATTGATACGCCGATTTCTTTCAGGCAATTT
GCTGGTGTGGATTCTACTAATGTGCAAAAAGATAGTATTGAAGAAGATTTACAACTGGCAATGAAAGGAG
ATGCAATCCACGCTACTAGCAGCTCTAGTATTTCGAAGCTGAAGAAGATAGTACCTTTATGTGGCTTTTC
TGATCCAGTTTACGCCGAGGCTTGTATTACAAACAATCAATTTGACGTCGTATTAGATGTTCTTCTTGTT
AATCAAACGAAAGAAACATTGAAAAACCTACATGTGCAATTTGCAACTCTTGGTGATTTGAAGATTATTG
ACACACCACAGAAGACCAACGTGATTCCTCATGGCTTCCACAAATTCACTGTTACTGTCAAAGTTTCCTC
TGCTGACACAGGTGTCATTTTCGGTAATATTATTTATGATGGTGCGCATGGTGAAGATGCTCGTTATGTT
ATTTTAAACGACGTTCATGTTGACATTATGGATTATATCAAACCAGCCACTGCTGACGATGAACATTTCC
GTACCATGTGGAATGCATTTGAGTGGGAGAACAAAATATCGGTCAAATCACAACTACCAACATTGCATGC
TTATTTGAGAGAACTGGTCAAGGGAACTAATATGGGTATTCTAACACCATCAGAGTCGTTGGGAGAAGAT
GATTGTAGGTTCTTAAGTTGTAATCTGTATGCGAAGTCGTCCTTTGGTGAAGATGCCCTAGCCAACTTGT
GTATCGAAAAGGATTCCAAAACCAATGATGTCATAGGTTATGTTCGTATCCGATCAAAGGGACAAGGTTT
GGCTCTGTCCCTAGGTGACAGAGTGGCATTGATTGCTAAGAAGACCAATAAACTTGCTCTCACTCATGTT
CTTTCTCTTGAAGTTGCTGAAGAAATGAGCGAACTGATCAAAGAGAACATGCACATGAAGCTGTACATGG
AAGGCACCGTTGACAACCACCACTTTAAGTGCACCTCTGAGGGTGAGGGTAAGCCCTACGAAGGCACCCA
AACCATGCGTATCAAAGTTGTGGAGGGCGGTCCACTGCCATTCGCTTTTGACATTCTGGCCACCAGCTTC
CTGTACGGTTCCAAAACCTTCATTAACCATACTCAGGGCATTCCTGATTTCTTCAAACAGAGCTTTCCGG
AAGGTTTCACCTGGGAGCGTGTCACCACGTATGAAGATGGTGGTGTGTTGACCGCCACCCAAGATACCTC
CCTGCAAGATGGCTGTCTGATCTATAACGTGAAAATTCGTGGCGTCAACTTTACTAGCAATGGTCCCGTG
ATGCAGAAGAAAACCCTGGGTTGGGAGGCCTTTACAGAAACCCTGTATCCTGCCGATGGTGGCCTGGAGG
GCCGTAACGACATGGCACTGAAGCTGGTTGGTGGCAGCCATTTGATCGCAAATGCCAAGACCACTTACAG
AAGCAAGAAACCCGCAAAAAATCTGAAGATGCCGGGTGTTTACTATGTCGACTACCGTCTGGAAAGAATT
AAAGAAGCAAATAATGAGACTTACGTGGAGCAGCACGAGGTTGCAGTCGCGAGATATTGCGACTTGCCTA
GCAAGCTGGGTCATAAACTGAATTGAGGCGCGCCACTTCTAAATAAGCGAATTTCTTATGATTTATGATT
TTTATTATTAAATAAGTTATAAAAAAAATAAGTGTATACAAATTTTAAAGTGACTCTTAGGTTTTAAAAC
GAAAATTCTTATTCTTGAGTAACTCTTTCCTGTAGGTCAGGTTGCTTTCTCAGGTATAGTATGAGGTCGC
TCTTATTGACCACACCTCTACCGGCAGATCCGCTAGGGATAACAGGGTAATATCTGCAGGTCGACAACCC
TTAATATAACTTCGTATAATGTATGCTATACGAAGTTATTAGGTCTAGAGCGGCCGCGGAACGATCATTC
ACTATATATATATCAATTTATATATACGTATGTGTAATTGAAGAAAGATACGTTTTTTCCTCTATTGAGA
GGCCTGCTGGATGAATAGCTTTACCTTTTCTAAATCCTTGATACCATCAGTCTCTACTCCTCCACTTACA
TCGACACCGATCGCATTTGGTAACATATTAATGGCAACAGAAACGTTATCAGGATTCAATCCACCAGCGA
TAATGAATTTTATCTCGGGATGACTTGCAGACCAACTGGAAATTGCACTCCAATTCAATTTCTCACCAGT
GCCACCTTCACCAGAATCGAACAACGTCAGCACATTGTCTACGTGTTCATACAGGTCCAGTAGTAATTCA
CAATCCTGTGGGAACTGGAACCTCTTAATGATTGGAATTGAAGATGGGATCAAAGATCTGTATTCTTTAA
TATCTTCATCTCCATGTAATTGTATCACATCTAGATTATATTCGTGGTACAGTTGAAGGACATCATCAAC
GGACTGATTTCTAAACACCCCGACTAGTTTAGTACCTTTCACGTTCTCTTGTTGGTGAACTGCAGTTGAA
ATACCTTTCGCAACAGATGAGTCAATGGTTCTTTTCCTACCGGGAACACAAATGATACCTAAGTAATCAG
CACCATCATCCACAGCAGTCTTTGCAGCTTCAACGGTTTGCAAACCACACACTTTAACGAGCATCACAGT
AGATTTCGCAAGAGGGTAGCTCGCTCAGAGTACCCAAGTAAATGATTAGTAAACTGATGTTTGATAGTTC
AATTTTTCAATGAAATAACCTTATATTAAAATTGATATTACTATTATACAAAAATAAAGAATAAAGGATT
TGAGTTTATACATAAAATACCATTATTATTTGTTCAGTGAGAGATACCGGGGTATATGGGATGTGTGTAG
TGATACCATGCAATCATGTATCAAACATGGGCCCGGTACCGAGCTCTGGTCGAGAACCCTTAATATAACT
TCGTATAATGTATGCTATACGAAGTTATTAGGTGATATCAGATCCACTAGTGGCCTATGCGGCCGCGGAT
CTGCCGGTCTCCCTATAGTGAGTCGTATTAATTTCGATAAGCCAGGTTAACCTGCATTAATGAATCGGCC
AACGCGCGGGGAGAGGCGGTTTGCGTATTGGGCGCTCTTCCGCTTCCTCGCTCACTGACTCGCTGCGCTC
GGTCGTTCGGCTGCGGCGAGCGGTATCAGCTCACTCAAAGGCGGTAATACGGTTATCCACAGAATCAGGG
GATAACGCAGGAAAGAACATGTGAGCAAAAGGCCAGCAAAAGGCCAGGAACCGTAAAAAGGCCGCGTTGC
TGGCGTTTTTCCATAGGCTCCGCCCCCCTGACGAGCATCACAAAAATCGACGCTCAAGTCAGAGGTGGCG
AAACCCGACAGGACTATAAAGATACCAGGCGTTTCCCCCTGGAAGCTCCCTCGTGCGCTCTCCTGTTCCG
ACCCTGCCGCTTACCGGATACCTGTCCGCCTTTCTCCCTTCGGGAAGCGTGGCGCTTTCTCAATGCTCAC
GCTGTAGGTATCTCAGTTCGGTGTAGGTCGTTCGCTCCAAGCTGGGCTGTGTGCACGAACCCCCCGTTCA
GCCCGACCGCTGCGCCTTATCCGGTAACTATCGTCTTGAGTCCAACCCGGTAAGACACGACTTATCGCCA
CTGGCAGCAGCCACTGGTAACAGGATTAGCAGAGCGAGGTATGTAGGCGGTGCTACAGAGTTCTTGAAGT
GGTGGCCTAACTACGGCTACACTAGAAGGACAGTATTTGGTATCTGCGCTCTGCTGAAGCCAGTTACCTT
CGGAAAAAGAGTTGGTAGCTCTTGATCCGGCAAACAAACCACCGCTGGTAGCGGTGGTTTTTTTGTTTGC
AAGCAGCAGATTACGCGCAGAAAAAAAGGATCTCAAGAAGATCCTTTGATCTTTTCTACGGGGTCTGACG
CTCAGTGGAACGAAAACTCACGTTAAGGGATTTTGGTCATGAGATTATCAAAAAGGATCTTCACCTAGAT
CCTTTTAAATTAAAAATGAAGTTTTAAATCAATCTAAAGTATATATGAGTAAACTTGGTCTGACAGTTAC
CAATGCTTAATCAGTGAGGCACCTATCTCAGCGATCTGTCTATTTCGTTCATCCATAGTTGCCTGACTCC
CCGTCGTGTAGATAACTACGATACGGGAGGGCTTACCATCTGGCCCCAGTGCTGCAATGATACCGCGAGA
CCCACGCTCACCGGCTCCAGATTTATCAGCAATAAACCAGCCAGCCGGAAGGGCCGAGCGCAGAAGTGGT
CCTGCAACTTTATCCGCCTCCATCCAGTCTATTAATTGTTGCCGGGAAGCTAGAGTAAGTAGTTCGCCAG
TTAATAGTTTGCGCAACGTTGTTGCCATTGCTACAGGCATCGTGGTGTCACGCTCGTCGTTTGGTATGGC
TTCATTCAGCTCCGGTTCCCAACGATCAAGGCGAGTTACATGATCCCCCATGTTGTGCAAAAAAGCGGTT
AGCTCCTTCGGTCCTCCGATCGTTGTCAGAAGTAAGTTGGCCGCAGTGTTATCACTCATGGTTATGGCAG
CACTGCATAATTCTCTTACTGTCATGCCATCCGTAAGATGCTTTTCTGTGACTGGTGAGTACTCAACCAA
GTCATTCTGAGAATAGTGTATGCGGCGACCGAGTTGCTCTTGCCCGGCGTCAATACGGGATAATACCGCG
CCACATAGCAGAACTTTAAAAGTGCTCATCATTGGAAAACGTTCTTCGGGGCGAAAACTCTCAAGGATCT
TACCGCTGTTGAGATCCAGTTCGATGTAACCCACTCGTGCACCCAACTGATCTTCAGCATCTTTTACTTT
CACCAGCGTTTCTGGGTGAGCAAAAACAGGAAGGCAAAATGCCGCAAAAAAGGGAATAAGGGCGACACGG
AAATGTTGAATACTCATACTCTTCCTTTTTCAATATTATTGAAGCATTTATCAGGGTTATTGTCTCATGA
GCGGATACATATTTGAATGTATTTAGAAAAATAAACAAATAGGGGTTCCGCGCACATTTCCCCGAAAAGT
GCCACCTGACGTCTAAGAAACCATTATTATCATGACATTAACCTATAAAAATAGGCGTATCACGAGGCCC
TTTCGTCTCGCGCGTTTCGGTGATGACGGTGAAAACCTCTGACACATGCAGCTCCCGGAGACGGTCACAG
CTTGTCTGTAAGCGGATGCCGGGAGCAGACAAGCCCGTCAGGGCGCGTCAGCGGGTGTTGGCGGGTGTCG
GGGCTGGCTTAACTATGCGGCATCAGAGCAGATTGTACTGAGAGTGCACCATATGGACATATTGTCGTTA
GAACGCGGCTACAATTAATACATAACCTTATGTATCATACACATACGATTTAGGTGACACTATA
Features (pLannotate 1.2.2; 15 found; start..end, strand, type, name):
     73..828     +  CDS            YD239_YEAST (fragment): Experimental evidence at protein level: Swiss-Prot protein existence level 1. From Saccharomyces cerevisiae (strain ATCC 204508 / S288c) (Baker's yeast).
   1072..3990    +  CDS            SEC26: COPB_YEAST - Experimental evidence at protein level: Swiss-Prot protein existence level 1. The coatomer is a cytosolic protein complex that binds to dilysine motifs and reversibly associates with Golgi non-clathrin- coated vesicles, which further mediate biosynthetic protein transport from the ER, via the Golgi up to the trans Golgi network. Coatomer complex is required for budding from Golgi membranes, and is essential for the retrograde Golgi-to-ER transport of dilysine-tagged proteins. Required for mitochondrial morphology. From Saccharomyces cerevisiae (strain ATCC 204508 / S288c) (Baker's
   4015..4713    +  CDS            TagBFP: TagBFP is a basic (constitutively fluorescent) blue fluorescent protein published in 2008, derived from Entacmaea quadricolor. It is reported to be a very rapidly-maturing monomer with very low acid sensitivity.
   4737..4924    +  terminator     ADH1 terminator: S. cerevisiae ADH1; transcription terminator for the S. cerevisiae alcohol dehydrogenase 1 (ADH1) gene
   4976..5009    -  protein_bind   loxP: Cre-mediated recombination occurs in the 8-bp core sequence (GCATACAT). Cre recombinase
   5105..5734    -  CDS            TRP1: TRPF_KLULA - Protein inferred from homology: Swiss-Prot protein existence level 3. From Kluyveromyces lactis (strain ATCC 8585 / CBS 2359 / DSM 70799 / NBRC 1267 / NRRL Y-1140 / WM37) (Yeast) (Candida sphaerica).
   6015..6048    -  protein_bind   loxP: Cre-mediated recombination occurs in the 8-bp core sequence (GCATACAT). Cre recombinase
   6102..6120    -  promoter       T7 promoter: promoter for bacteriophage T7 RNA polymerase
   6142..6195    -  CDS            lacI (fragment): lac repressor; lacI; The lac repressor binds to the lac operator to inhibit transcription in E. coli. This inhibition can be relieved by adding lactose or isopropyl-β-D-thiogalactopyranoside (IPTG).
   6378..6966    -  rep_origin     ori: high-copy-number ColE1/pMB1/pBR322/pUC origin of replication
   7137..7997    -  CDS            AmpR: β-lactamase; bla; confers resistance to ampicillin, carbenicillin, and related antibiotics
   7998..8102    -  promoter       AmpR promoter: bla
   8197..8232    +  CDS            rop (fragment): Rop protein, which maintains plasmids at low copy number; rop
   8334..8385    +  misc_feature   bom (fragment): basis of mobility region from pBR322
   8448..2       +  promoter       SP6 promoter (across the origin): promoter for bacteriophage SP6 RNA polymerase
