>Addgene plasmid #133663 | ZJOM96 | addgene full sequence | sequence record 265883 | Addgene NGS Result
ATTTAGGTGACACTATAGAACGCGGCCGCCAGCTGAAGCTTCGTACGCTGCAGGTCGTGGGATTCCTGGG
TTAATTAACATCGCTAGCTTCACCGTTAACATCTGTCGTATCGAACAAATCGGAAAAGTCCGTGCCTTTG
GTTTCTAGTTACGTAGAAGAACTGCGACTAAAGTATTACAAGACTTCTAACTTTTTACAAGCGCCTCCTA
ACTTGCCGGTTGCTCTAAAACAAAAAAATAATTTGATTCAACCCAAGAATATTAAGGTCAAGTTGAGGAC
AAGTTCTAAGCAAATTGGTATCAAGCATGGTAAAGTTAAACAGAAATTACTGGCGTTGGAGACAAGAAAT
GAAGAATCAGATGGAACCGCTACAGGGCTGAAAAATAAAATCAATGTTGACCACACAAAGGAATTCCATA
AATTGTTAGGGAAGGAAAATGAAACTGGCTCTATTTCAAAAAAAGAAGGCACTGACGCAGAACAAGCCGA
AGACTACCTCAAGGACATACCCGGTGATGAAGCATATAACAGTGATGATATAATGGCGCCTTTACGAGAA
AAAAGAGGGCAAAACGGTTCTGTTGATTCCGTGTCAAGATCTAACACGGTAGTCAGCTACTACACAAGGT
CTCAGAACAGAATGAGAAGTGGAACACTGGATAATGATTACGTGAACAGACAAAAGCTTCCTACACATAT
CTCTCTTCAAGATTATCGTGATGCTAATGCTAGAAGTAATATATCGCGTCAGGACTCTGTCTCCACAACG
AACTCTGATGTGGTAGACCTCAGCTATTCTCTGGGGCATGGCTTGCGTGTGGCAAACCCTGATTCAGACC
CAGAATGATATCCTTCTCTGTAGTTTTGTAGATGTCATATATGTACGTTTATGGAACAGCATTTTAGAAA
AGTATTACCCAGCTTATCACTTCGTTTTTTTTTTCTTTCCGTGTACTCGCTACACGTAGAAAGAAATCAG
AAAACAACAGCTCGACAAGTGAAATTTGACGTTCATTAAGACTCAGTTAAGATTGCCTTGAGAATAAACA
AAAGTAATCACAGTTAACTATTGAACAAGAGTGCACCTATGACTTCACTTTCTTCACAGCCAGCGTACAC
GTTGGTTTTCGATCCTTCTCCGAGTATGGAGACTTACTCGAGTACCGATTTTCAGAAAGCTCTTGAAAAG
GGATCTGATGAACAAAAAATTGACACGATGAAATCAATTTTAGTTACAATGCTGGAAGGAAATCCAATGC
CTGAATTGTTGATGCACATAATAAGATTTGTCATGCCTTCTAAAAATAAGGAATTAAAAAAGCTTTTGTA
CTTCTACTGGGAAATTGTTCCCAAACTAGCTGAAGATGGAAAATTGAGACATGAAATGATTCTTGTCTGT
AATGCCATTCAACACGATTTGCAACATCCTAATGAATATATTAGAGGTAACACATTAAGGTTTTTAACGA
AATTGAGAGAGGCCGAACTCTTAGAACAGATGGTTCCCTCTGTCTTAGCGTGCTTGGAATACCGTCATGC
ATATGTTCGTAAGTATGCAATCCTAGCAGTTTTCTCCATTTTCAAGGTCAGCGAACATTTACTTCCCGAT
GCTAAAGAAATCATCAATTCGTTCATAGTAGCTGAAACTGATCCAATATGTAAAAGAAATGCATTTATTG
GGTTAGCTGAATTAGATCGTGAAAATGCCTTACACTATTTAGAGAACAATATTGCTGATATAGAAAACCT
AGACCCTTTATTACAAGCTGTCTTTGTTCAATTTATCAGACAAGATGCAAACAGGACCCCTGCTTTGAAA
GCCCAATATATCGAATTATTGATGGAACTGCTTTCGACCACGACTTCCGATGAAGTCATCTTCGAGACCG
CATTAGCCCTAACTGTGTTGTCTGCCAATCCAAATGTCTTGGTTCCTGCGGTTAACAAATTGATTGACTT
GGCCGTCAAGGTTTCTGATAATAACATTAAGTTAATTGTTCTAGACCGTATTCAAGACATCAATGCTAAT
AACGTAGGTGCTTTGGAAGAGTTAACCCTGGATATTTTGAGAGTCTTGAATGCAGAAGATTTAGACGTTC
GTTCAAAGGCGCTTGATATTTCAATGGACTTGGCCACATCCAGAAATGCTGAAGATGTTGTTCAGCTTTT
GAAGAAAGAGCTGCAAACAACCGTAAATAACCCAGATCAAGACAAGGCAATGCAGTACAGACAATTGTTA
ATAAAAACTATTCGTACCGTGGCTGTAAACTTTGTAGAAATGGCAGCAAGTGTTGTTTCGCTATTATTAG
ATTTCATCGGTGATTTAAACTCGGTTGCCGCCAGTGGTATCATTGCCTTTATCAAAGAAGTGATCGAAAA
ATACCCACAACTTAGAGCCAATATCCTTGAAAACATGGTTCAAACGCTAGACAAAGTGAGATCTGCTAAA
GCTTACCGCGGTGCATTATGGATTATGGGTGAGTATGCTGAAGGAGAAAGTGAGATACAACATTGTTGGA
AGCACATTCGTAACAGCGTAGGTGAAGTTCCTATCCTTCAATCAGAAATCAAAAAGTTAACACAAAACCA
AGAACACACCGAAGAAAATGAGGTTGACGCTACCGCCAAGCCAACTGGTCCAGTTATTCTACCAGACGGT
ACGTATGCCACTGAAAGCGCTTTCGATGTGAAGACTTCTCAAAAGTCAGTTACCGATGAAGAACGTGATT
CTAGACCTCCAATTCGCCGGTTTGTTTTAAGTGGTGATTTCTACACAGCTGCCATTCTGGCCAACACCAT
CATTAAACTTGTTTTAAAATTCGAAAACGTTTCCAAGAACAAAACTGTCATCAATGCTCTAAAGGCGGAA
GCTTTACTAATTTTAGTTAGTATTGTAAGAGTGGGTCAAAGCTCTTTGGTGGAGAAAAAAATTGATGAAG
ATTCTTTAGAGAGAGTTATGACATCTATTTCTATTTTATTGGATGAAGTTAATCCTGAGGAAAAGAAGGA
AGAAGTTAAACTTCTGGAGGTTGCATTCCTGGACACCACCAAATCCTCATTCAAGAGACAAATTGAAATT
GCAAAGAAGAACAAGCATAAGAGAGCATTAAAAGACAGTTGCAAAAACATCGAACCAATTGATACGCCGA
TTTCTTTCAGGCAATTTGCTGGTGTGGATTCTACTAATGTGCAAAAAGATAGTATTGAAGAAGATTTACA
ACTGGCAATGAAAGGAGATGCAATCCACGCTACTAGCAGCTCTAGTATTTCGAAGCTGAAGAAGATAGTA
CCTTTATGTGGCTTTTCTGATCCAGTTTACGCCGAGGCTTGTATTACAAACAATCAATTTGACGTCGTAT
TAGATGTTCTTCTTGTTAATCAAACGAAAGAAACATTGAAAAACCTACATGTGCAATTTGCAACTCTTGG
TGATTTGAAGATTATTGACACACCACAGAAGACCAACGTGATTCCTCATGGCTTCCACAAATTCACTGTT
ACTGTCAAAGTTTCCTCTGCTGACACAGGTGTCATTTTCGGTAATATTATTTATGATGGTGCGCATGGTG
AAGATGCTCGTTATGTTATTTTAAACGACGTTCATGTTGACATTATGGATTATATCAAACCAGCCACTGC
TGACGATGAACATTTCCGTACCATGTGGAATGCATTTGAGTGGGAGAACAAAATATCGGTCAAATCACAA
CTACCAACATTGCATGCTTATTTGAGAGAACTGGTCAAGGGAACTAATATGGGTATTCTAACACCATCAG
AGTCGTTGGGAGAAGATGATTGTAGGTTCTTAAGTTGTAATCTGTATGCGAAGTCGTCCTTTGGTGAAGA
TGCCCTAGCCAACTTGTGTATCGAAAAGGATTCCAAAACCAATGATGTCATAGGTTATGTTCGTATCCGA
TCAAAGGGACAAGGTTTGGCTCTGTCCCTAGGTGACAGAGTGGCATTGATTGCTAAGAAGACCAATAAAC
TTGCTCTCACTCATGTTCTTTCTCTTGAAGTTGCTGAAGAAATGAGCGAACTGATCAAAGAGAACATGCA
CATGAAGCTGTACATGGAAGGCACCGTTGACAACCACCACTTTAAGTGCACCTCTGAGGGTGAGGGTAAG
CCCTACGAAGGCACCCAAACCATGCGTATCAAAGTTGTGGAGGGCGGTCCACTGCCATTCGCTTTTGACA
TTCTGGCCACCAGCTTCCTGTACGGTTCCAAAACCTTCATTAACCATACTCAGGGCATTCCTGATTTCTT
CAAACAGAGCTTTCCGGAAGGTTTCACCTGGGAGCGTGTCACCACGTATGAAGATGGTGGTGTGTTGACC
GCCACCCAAGATACCTCCCTGCAAGATGGCTGTCTGATCTATAACGTGAAAATTCGTGGCGTCAACTTTA
CTAGCAATGGTCCCGTGATGCAGAAGAAAACCCTGGGTTGGGAGGCCTTTACAGAAACCCTGTATCCTGC
CGATGGTGGCCTGGAGGGCCGTAACGACATGGCACTGAAGCTGGTTGGTGGCAGCCATTTGATCGCAAAT
GCCAAGACCACTTACAGAAGCAAGAAACCCGCAAAAAATCTGAAGATGCCGGGTGTTTACTATGTCGACT
ACCGTCTGGAAAGAATTAAAGAAGCAAATAATGAGACTTACGTGGAGCAGCACGAGGTTGCAGTCGCGAG
ATATTGCGACTTGCCTAGCAAGCTGGGTCATAAACTGAATTGAGGCGCGCCACTTCTAAATAAGCGAATT
TCTTATGATTTATGATTTTTATTATTAAATAAGTTATAAAAAAAATAAGTGTATACAAATTTTAAAGTGA
CTCTTAGGTTTTAAAACGAAAATTCTTATTCTTGAGTAACTCTTTCCTGTAGGTCAGGTTGCTTTCTCAG
GTATAGTATGAGGTCGCTCTTATTGACCACACCTCTACCGGCAGATCCGCTAGGGATAACAGGGTAATAT
CTGCAGGTCGACAACCCTTAATATAACTTCGTATAATGTATGCTATACGAAGTTATTAGGTCTAGAGCGG
CCGCGGAACGATCATTCACTATATATATATCAATTTATATATACGTATGTGTAATTGAAGAAAGATACGT
TTTTTCCTCTATTGAGAGGCCTGCTGGATGAATAGCTTTACCTTTTCTAAATCCTTGATACCATCAGTCT
CTACTCCTCCACTTACATCGACACCGATCGCATTTGGTAACATATTAATGGCAACAGAAACGTTATCAGG
ATTCAATCCACCAGCGATAATGAATTTTATCTCGGGATGACTTGCAGACCAACTGGAAATTGCACTCCAA
TTCAATTTCTCACCAGTGCCACCTTCACCAGAATCGAACAACGTCAGCACATTGTCTACGTGTTCATACA
GGTCCAGTAGTAATTCACAATCCTGTGGGAACTGGAACCTCTTAATGATTGGAATTGAAGATGGGATCAA
AGATCTGTATTCTTTAATATCTTCATCTCCATGTAATTGTATCACATCTAGATTATATTCGTGGTACAGT
TGAAGGACATCATCAACGGACTGATTTCTAAACACCCCGACTAGTTTAGTACCTTTCACGTTCTCTTGTT
GGTGAACTGCAGTTGAAATACCTTTCGCAACAGATGAGTCAATGGTTCTTTTCCTACCGGGAACACAAAT
GATACCTAAGTAATCAGCACCATCATCCACAGCAGTCTTTGCAGCTTCAACGGTTTGCAAACCACACACT
TTAACGAGCATCACAGTAGATTTCGCAAGAGGGTAGCTCGCTCAGAGTACCCAAGTAAATGATTAGTAAA
CTGATGTTTGATAGTTCAATTTTTCAATGAAATAACCTTATATTAAAATTGATATTACTATTATACAAAA
ATAAAGAATAAAGGATTTGAGTTTATACATAAAATACCATTATTATTTGTTCAGTGAGAGATACTGGGGT
ATATGGGATGTGTGTAGTGATACCATGCAATCATGTATCAAACATGGGCCCGGTACCGAGCTCTCGAGAA
CCCTTAATATAACTTCGTATAATGTATGCTATACGAAGTTATTAGGTGATATCAGATCCACTAGTGGCCT
ATGCGGCCGCGGATCTGCCGGTCTCCCTATAGTGAGTCGTATTAATTTCGATAAGCCAGGTTAACCTGCA
TTAATGAATCGGCCAACGCGCGGGGAGAGGCGGTTTGCGTATTGGGCGCTCTTCCGCTTCCTCGCTCACT
GACTCGCTGCGCTCGGTCGTTCGGCTGCGGCGAGCGGTATCAGCTCACTCAAAGGCGGTAATACGGTTAT
CCACAGAATCAGGGGATAACGCAGGAAAGAACATGTGAGCAAAAGGCCAGCAAAAGGCCAGGAACCGTAA
AAAGGCCGCGTTGCTGGCGTTTTTCCATAGGCTCCGCCCCCCTGACGAGCATCACAAAAATCGACGCTCA
AGTCAGAGGTGGCGAAACCCGACAGGACTATAAAGATACCAGGCGTTTCCCCCTGGAAGCTCCCTCGTGC
GCTCTCCTGTTCCGACCCTGCCGCTTACCGGATACCTGTCCGCCTTTCTCCCTTCGGGAAGCGTGGCGCT
TTCTCATAGCTCACGCTGTAGGTATCTCAGTTCGGTGTAGGTCGTTCGCTCCAAGCTGGGCTGTGTGCAC
GAACCCCCCGTTCAGCCCGACCGCTGCGCCTTATCCGGTAACTATCGTCTTGAGTCCAACCCGGTAAGAC
ACGACTTATCGCCACTGGCAGCAGCCACTGGTAACAGGATTAGCAGAGCGAGGTATGTAGGCGGTGCTAC
AGAGTTCTTGAAGTGGTGGCCTAACTACGGCTACACTAGAAGAACAGTATTTGGTATCTGCGCTCTGCTG
AAGCCAGTTACCTTCGGAAAAAGAGTTGGTAGCTCTTGATCCGGCAAACAAACCACCGCTGGTAGCGGTG
GTTTTTTTGTTTGCAAGCAGCAGATTACGCGCAGAAAAAAAGGATCTCAAGAAGATCCTTTGATCTTTTC
TACGGGGTCTGACGCTCAGTGGAACGAAAACTCACGTTAAGGGATTTTGGTCATGAGATTATCAAAAAGG
ATCTTCACCTAGATCCTTTTAAATTAAAAATGAAGTTTTAAATCAATCTAAAGTATATATGAGTAAACTT
GGTCTGACAGTTACCAATGCTTAATCAGTGAGGCACCTATCTCAGCGATCTGTCTATTTCGTTCATCCAT
AGTTGCCTGACTCCCCGTCGTGTAGATAACTACGATACGGGAGGGCTTACCATCTGGCCCCAGTGCTGCA
ATGATACCGCGAGACCCACGCTCACCGGCTCCAGATTTATCAGCAATAAACCAGCCAGCCGGAAGGGCCG
AGCGCAGAAGTGGTCCTGCAACTTTATCCGCCTCCATCCAGTCTATTAATTGTTGCCGGGAAGCTAGAGT
AAGTAGTTCGCCAGTTAATAGTTTGCGCAACGTTGTTGCCATTGCTACAGGCATCGTGGTGTCACGCTCG
TCGTTTGGTATGGCTTCATTCAGCTCCGGTTCCCAACGATCAAGGCGAGTTACATGATCCCCCATGTTGT
GCAAAAAAGCGGTTAGCTCCTTCGGTCCTCCGATCGTTGTCAGAAGTAAGTTGGCCGCAGTGTTATCACT
CATGGTTATGGCAGCACTGCATAATTCTCTTACTGTCATGCCATCCGTAAGATGCTTTTCTGTGACTGGT
GAGTACTCAACCAAGTCATTCTGAGAATAGTGTATGCGGCGACCGAGTTGCTCTTGCCCGGCGTCAATAC
GGGATAATACCGCGCCACATAGCAGAACTTTAAAAGTGCTCATCATTGGAAAACGTTCTTCGGGGCGAAA
ACTCTCAAGGATCTTACCGCTGTTGAGATCCAGTTCGATGTAACCCACTCGTGCACCCAACTGATCTTCA
GCATCTTTTACTTTCACCAGCGTTTCTGGGTGAGCAAAAACAGGAAGGCAAAATGCCGCAAAAAAGGGAA
TAAGGGCGACACGGAAATGTTGAATACTCATACTCTTCCTTTTTCAATATTATTGAAGCATTTATCAGGG
TTATTGTCTCATGAGCGGATACATATTTGAATGTATTTAGAAAAATAAACAAATAGGGGTTCCGCGCACA
TTTCCCCGAAAAGTGCCACCTGACGTCTAAGAAACCATTATTATCATGACATTAACCTATAAAAATAGGC
GTATCACGAGGCCCTTTCGTCTCGCGCGTTTCGGTGATGACGGTGAAAACCTCTGACACATGCAGCTCCC
GGAGACGGTCACAGCTTGTCTGTAAGCGGATGCCGGGAGCAGACAAGCCCGTCAGGGCGCGTCAGCGGGT
GTTGGCGGGTGTCGGGGCTGGCTTAACTATGCGGCATCAGAGCAGATTGTACTGAGAGTGCACCATATGG
ACATATTGTCGTTAGAACGCGGCTACAATTAATACATAACCTTATGTATCATACACATACG
Features (pLannotate 1.2.2; 15 found; start..end, strand, type, name):
      1..19      +  promoter       SP6 promoter: promoter for bacteriophage SP6 RNA polymerase
     90..845     +  CDS            YD239_YEAST (fragment): Experimental evidence at protein level: Swiss-Prot protein existence level 1. From Saccharomyces cerevisiae (strain ATCC 204508 / S288c) (Baker's yeast).
   1089..4007    +  CDS            SEC26: COPB_YEAST - Experimental evidence at protein level: Swiss-Prot protein existence level 1. The coatomer is a cytosolic protein complex that binds to dilysine motifs and reversibly associates with Golgi non-clathrin- coated vesicles, which further mediate biosynthetic protein transport from the ER, via the Golgi up to the trans Golgi network. Coatomer complex is required for budding from Golgi membranes, and is essential for the retrograde Golgi-to-ER transport of dilysine-tagged proteins. Required for mitochondrial morphology. From Saccharomyces cerevisiae (strain ATCC 204508 / S288c) (Baker's
   4032..4730    +  CDS            TagBFP: TagBFP is a basic (constitutively fluorescent) blue fluorescent protein published in 2008, derived from Entacmaea quadricolor. It is reported to be a very rapidly-maturing monomer with very low acid sensitivity.
   4754..4941    +  terminator     ADH1 terminator: S. cerevisiae ADH1; transcription terminator for the S. cerevisiae alcohol dehydrogenase 1 (ADH1) gene
   4993..5026    -  protein_bind   loxP: Cre-mediated recombination occurs in the 8-bp core sequence (GCATACAT). Cre recombinase
   5122..5751    -  CDS            TRP1: TRPF_KLULA - Protein inferred from homology: Swiss-Prot protein existence level 3. From Kluyveromyces lactis (strain ATCC 8585 / CBS 2359 / DSM 70799 / NBRC 1267 / NRRL Y-1140 / WM37) (Yeast) (Candida sphaerica).
   6029..6062    -  protein_bind   loxP: Cre-mediated recombination occurs in the 8-bp core sequence (GCATACAT). Cre recombinase
   6116..6134    -  promoter       T7 promoter: promoter for bacteriophage T7 RNA polymerase
   6156..6209    -  CDS            lacI (fragment): lac repressor; lacI; The lac repressor binds to the lac operator to inhibit transcription in E. coli. This inhibition can be relieved by adding lactose or isopropyl-β-D-thiogalactopyranoside (IPTG).
   6392..6980    -  rep_origin     ori: high-copy-number ColE1/pMB1/pBR322/pUC origin of replication
   7151..8011    -  CDS            AmpR: β-lactamase; bla; confers resistance to ampicillin, carbenicillin, and related antibiotics
   8012..8116    -  promoter       AmpR promoter: bla
   8211..8246    +  CDS            rop (fragment): Rop protein, which maintains plasmids at low copy number; rop
   8348..8399    +  misc_feature   bom (fragment): basis of mobility region from pBR322
