[The description below was written by a language model from this plasmid's Addgene catalogue record and pLannotate feature annotations shown in this document.]
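Description:
ZJOM96 is a yeast integrating plasmid built on the Clhn-mTagBFP2-Trp backbone and designed to place an extra, fluorescently tagged copy of SEC26 into the Saccharomyces cerevisiae genome. No yeast replication origin or centromere is annotated, consistent with its stated use by chromosomal integration. In E. coli it is maintained through a high-copy ColE1/pUC-type origin and selected with ampicillin via the bla gene and its promoter. Short lacI, rop and bom fragments, together with flanking SP6 and T7 phage promoters, are remnants of the cloning backbone and play no evident role in yeast.

The insert, named p1k-SEC26-mTagBFP2 (about 3.9 kb), comprises the full SEC26 coding sequence, which encodes the beta subunit of the COPI coatomer, fused at its C terminus to the blue fluorescent protein mTagBFP2 (annotated as TagBFP) and followed by the ADH1 terminator. Roughly 1 kb of sequence precedes SEC26, including a fragment of the neighbouring gene YDR239C. The "p1k" name suggests this is native upstream promoter sequence driving expression, although the record does not say so explicitly. Downstream lies the Kluyveromyces lactis TRP1 gene, which complements tryptophan auxotrophy with limited homology to the S. cerevisiae locus. It is flanked by two loxP sites, so Cre recombinase could in principle excise the marker for reuse.

Because coatomer associates with Golgi membranes, the fusion serves as a blue marker for the yeast early Golgi. It belongs to a validated set of fluorescent organelle markers. The depositor and sequencing-derived records differ by only a few nucleotides and show the same feature arrangement.
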