Addgene plasmid #133663: ZJOM96
Purpose: Integration of SEC26-mTagBFP2 as an additional copy in genome, use auxotrophic marker TRP1(Kluyveromyces lactis). Marker for yeast early golgi.
Depositing lab: Zhiping Xie. Depositing organization: Shanghai Jiao Tong University. Publication: A Validated Set of Fluorescent-Protein-Based Markers for Major Organelles in Yeast (Saccharomyces cerevisiae). Zhu J, Zhang ZT, Tang SW, Zhao BS, Li H, Song JZ, Li D, Xie Z. MBio. 2019 Sep 3;10(5). pii: mBio.01691-19. doi: 10.1128/mBio.01691-19. PubMed 31481383.
Backbone
  Vector backbone: Clhn-mTagBFP2-Trp
  Vector type: Yeast Expression
Growth in bacteria
  Bacterial resistance: Ampicillin, 100 μg/mL
  Growth temperature: 37°C
  Growth strain: DH5alpha
  Copy number: Unknown
Gene/Insert
  Gene/Insert name: p1k-SEC26-mTagBFP2
  Species: S. cerevisiae (budding yeast)
  Insert size (bp): 3900
  Entrez Gene: SEC26 (a.k.a. YDR238C)
  Tag / fusion protein: mTagBFP2 (C terminal on insert)
  Cloning method: Gibson Cloning
Terms and licenses: Academic/Nonprofit Terms; Industry Terms: Not Available to Industry
How to cite: ZJOM96 was a gift from Zhiping Xie (Addgene plasmid # 133663 ; http://n2t.net/addgene:133663 ; RRID:Addgene_133663)
